Addgene plasmid #83260: MO91-dCas9-AID(P182X)
Purpose: Expresses fusion of human codon-optimized S. pyogenes dCas9 (D10A, H840A ) protein with a human AID mutant protein (p182X). MSCV Retroviral backbone.
Depositing lab: Xing Chang. Depositing organization: Institute of Health Sciences, SIBS, CAS. Publication: Targeted AID-mediated mutagenesis (TAM) enables efficient genomic diversification in mammalian cells. Ma Y, Zhang J, Yin W, Zhang Z, Song Y, Chang X. Nat Methods. 2016 Dec;13(12):1029-1035. doi: 10.1038/nmeth.4027. Epub 2016 Oct 10. PubMed 27723754.
Backbone
  Vector backbone: M091
  Vector type: Mammalian Expression, Retroviral
  Selectable markers: Puromycin
Growth in bacteria
  Bacterial resistance: Ampicillin, 100 μg/mL
  Growth temperature: 37°C
  Growth strain: Stbl3
  Copy number: Unknown
Gene/Insert
  Gene/Insert name: dCas9-AID P182X
  Species: Synthetic
  Insert size (bp): 5000
  Mutation: D10A and H840A in Cas9; P182X in AID
  Promoter: MSCV
  Tag / fusion protein: 3xFLAG-NLS (N terminal on insert); FLAG (C terminal on insert)
  Cloning method: Restriction Enzyme; 5′ cloning site BglII (not destroyed); 3′ cloning site XhoI (not destroyed)
  Sequencing primers: 5′ pLXSN-F
Terms and licenses: Academic/Nonprofit Terms; Industry Terms: Not Available to Industry
How to cite: MO91-dCas9-AID(P182X) was a gift from Xing Chang (Addgene plasmid # 83260 ; http://n2t.net/addgene:83260 ; RRID:Addgene_83260)
