[The description below was written by a language model from this plasmid's Addgene catalogue record.]
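Description:
MO91-dCas9-AID(P182X) is a retroviral mammalian expression plasmid built on the M091 (MO91) backbone, an MSCV-based (murine stem cell virus) vector. It is propagated in bacteria under ampicillin selection, and the record lists a recombination-deficient strain as the growth host, as is common for vectors carrying repeated viral LTR sequences. Transduced or transfected mammalian cells can be selected with puromycin. No feature table accompanies the record, so details such as the bacterial origin, the packaging signal and how the puromycin marker is expressed are not stated.

The payload is a synthetic insert of roughly 5 kb cloned between BglII and XhoI sites, both retained, and driven by the MSCV promoter. It encodes a fusion of human codon-optimized Streptococcus pyogenes Cas9 carrying the D10A and H840A substitutions, which abolish both nuclease activities while preserving guide-RNA-directed DNA binding, with a mutant of human activation-induced cytidine deaminase (AID). The P182X mutation introduces a premature stop at position 182, truncating the C-terminal end of AID. The fusion carries an N-terminal 3xFLAG tag with a nuclear localization signal and a C-terminal FLAG tag, allowing nuclear targeting and detection by anti-FLAG antibodies.

The construct serves targeted AID-mediated mutagenesis in mammalian cells: catalytically dead Cas9 recruits the deaminase to loci specified by a guide RNA, which must be supplied separately, so that cytidine deamination generates point mutations locally without double-strand breaks. This enables genomic diversification at chosen sites, and the retroviral format permits stable delivery into target cells.
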