>Addgene plasmid #83260 | MO91-dCas9-AID(P182X) | depositor partial sequence | sequence record 158258 | dCas9-AID insert sequence
AGATCTACCATGGACTATAAGGACCACGACGGAGACTACAAGGATCATGATATTGATTACAAAGACGATG
ACGATAAGATGGCCCCAAAGAAGAAGCGGAAGGTCGGTATCCACGGAGTCCCAGCAGCTACCATGGACAA
GAAGTATTCTATCGGACTGGCCATCGGGACTAATAGCGTCGGGTGGGCCGTGATCACTGACGAGTACAAG
GTGCCCTCTAAGAAGTTCAAGGTGCTCGGGAACACCGACCGGCATTCCATCAAGAAAAATCTGATCGGAG
CTCTCCTCTTTGATTCAGGGGAGACCGCTGAAGCAACCCGCCTCAAGCGGACTGCTAGACGGCGGTACAC
CAGGAGGAAGAACCGGATTTGTTACCTTCAAGAGATATTCTCCAACGAAATGGCAAAGGTCGACGACAGC
TTCTTCCATAGGCTGGAAGAATCATTCCTCGTGGAAGAGGATAAGAAGCATGAACGGCATCCCATCTTCG
GTAATATCGTCGACGAGGTGGCCTATCACGAGAAATACCCAACCATCTACCATCTTCGCAAAAAGCTGGT
GGACTCAACCGACAAGGCAGACCTCCGGCTTATCTACCTGGCCCTGGCCCACATGATCAAGTTCAGAGGC
CACTTCCTGATCGAGGGCGACCTCAATCCTGACAATAGCGATGTGGATAAACTGTTCATCCAGCTGGTGC
AGACTTACAACCAGCTCTTTGAAGAGAACCCCATCAATGCAAGCGGAGTCGATGCCAAGGCCATTCTGTC
AGCCCGGCTGTCAAAGAGCCGCAGACTTGAGAATCTTATCGCTCAGCTGCCGGGTGAAAAGAAAAATGGA
CTGTTCGGGAACCTGATTGCTCTTTCACTTGGGCTGACTCCCAATTTCAAGTCTAATTTCGACCTGGCAG
AGGATGCCAAGCTGCAACTGTCCAAGGACACCTATGATGACGATCTCGACAACCTCCTGGCCCAGATCGG
TGACCAATACGCCGACCTTTTCCTTGCTGCTAAGAATCTTTCTGACGCCATCCTGCTGTCTGACATTCTC
CGCGTGAACACTGAAATCACCAAGGCCCCTCTTTCAGCTTCAATGATTAAGCGGTATGATGAGCACCACC
AGGACCTGACCCTGCTTAAGGCACTCGTCCGGCAGCAGCTTCCGGAGAAGTACAAGGAAATCTTCTTTGA
CCAGTCAAAGAATGGATACGCCGGCTACATCGACGGAGGTGCCTCCCAAGAGGAATTTTATAAGTTTATC
AAACCTATCCTTGAGAAGATGGACGGCACCGAAGAGCTCCTCGTGAAACTGAATCGGGAGGATCTGCTGC
GGAAGCAGCGCACTTTCGACAATGGGAGCATTCCCCACCAGATCCATCTTGGGGAGCTTCACGCCATCCT
TCGGCGCCAAGAGGACTTCTACCCCTTTCTTAAGGACAACAGGGAGAAGATTGAGAAAATTCTCACTTTC
CGCATCCCCTACTACGTGGGACCCCTCGCCAGAGGAAATAGCCGGTTTGCTTGGATGACCAGAAAGTCAG
AAGAAACTATCACTCCCTGGAACTTCGAAGAGGTGGTGGACAAGGGAGCCAGCGCTCAGTCATTCATCGA
ACGGATGACTAACTTCGATAAGAACCTCCCCAATGAGAAGGTCCTGCCGAAACATTCCCTGCTCTACGAG
TACTTTACCGTGTACAACGAGCTGACCAAGGTGAAATATGTCACCGAAGGGATGAGGAAGCCCGCATTCC
TGTCAGGCGAACAAAAGAAGGCAATTGTGGACCTTCTGTTCAAGACCAATAGAAAGGTGACCGTGAAGCA
GCTGAAGGAGGACTATTTCAAGAAAATTGAATGCTTCGACTCTGTGGAGATTAGCGGGGTCGAAGATCGG
TTCAACGCAAGCCTGGGTACCTACCATGATCTGCTTAAGATCATCAAGGACAAGGATTTTCTGGACAATG
AGGAGAAAGAGGACATCCTTGAGGACATTGTCCTGACTCTCACTCTGTTCGAGGACCGGGAAATGATCGA
GGAGAGGCTTAAGACCTACGCCCATCTGTTCGACGATAAAGTGATGAAGCAACTTAAACGGAGAAGATAT
ACCGGATGGGGACGCCTTAGCCGCAAACTCATCAACGGAATCCGGGACAAACAGAGCGGAAAGACCATTC
TTGATTTCCTTAAGAGCGACGGATTCGCTAATCGCAACTTCATGCAACTTATCCATGATGATTCCCTGAC
CTTTAAGGAGGACATCCAGAAGGCCCAAGTGTCTGGACAAGGTGACTCACTGCACGAGCATATCGCAAAT
CTGGCTGGTTCACCCGCTATTAAGAAGGGTATTCTCCAGACCGTGAAAGTCGTGGACGAGCTGGTCAAGG
TGATGGGTCGCCATAAACCAGAGAACATTGTCATCGAGATGGCCAGGGAAAACCAGACTACCCAGAAGGG
ACAGAAGAACAGCAGGGAGCGGATGAAAAGAATTGAGGAAGGGATTAAGGAGCTCGGGTCACAGATCCTT
AAAGAGCACCCGGTGGAAAACACCCAGCTTCAGAATGAGAAGCTCTATCTGTACTACCTTCAAAATGGAC
GCGATATGTATGTGGACCAAGAGCTTGATATCAACAGGCTCTCAGACTACGACGTGGACGCCATCGTCCC
TCAGAGCTTCCTCAAAGACGACTCAATTGACAATAAGGTGCTGACTCGCTCAGACAAGAACCGGGGAAAG
TCAGATAACGTGCCCTCAGAGGAAGTCGTGAAAAAGATGAAGAACTATTGGCGCCAGCTTCTGAACGCAA
AGCTGATCACTCAGCGGAAGTTCGACAATCTCACTAAGGCTGAGAGGGGCGGACTGAGCGAACTGGACAA
AGCAGGATTCATTAAACGGCAACTTGTGGAGACTCGGCAGATTACTAAACATGTAGCCCAAATCCTTGAC
TCACGCATGAATACCAAGTACGACGAAAACGACAAACTTATCCGCGAGGTGAAGGTGATTACCCTGAAGT
CCAAGCTGGTCAGCGATTTCAGAAAGGACTTTCAATTCTACAAAGTGCGGGAGATCAATAACTATCATCA
TGCTCATGACGCATATCTGAATGCCGTGGTGGGAACCGCCCTGATCAAGAAGTACCCAAAGCTGGAAAGC
GAGTTCGTGTACGGAGACTACAAGGTCTACGACGTGCGCAAGATGATTGCCAAATCTGAGCAGGAGATCG
GAAAGGCCACCGCAAAGTACTTCTTCTACAGCAACATCATGAATTTCTTCAAGACCGAAATCACCCTTGC
AAACGGTGAGATCCGGAAGAGGCCGCTCATCGAGACTAATGGGGAGACTGGCGAAATCGTGTGGGACAAG
GGCAGAGATTTCGCTACCGTGCGCAAAGTGCTTTCTATGCCTCAAGTGAACATCGTGAAGAAAACCGAGG
TGCAAACCGGAGGCTTTTCTAAGGAATCAATCCTCCCCAAGCGCAACTCCGACAAGCTCATTGCAAGGAA
GAAGGATTGGGACCCTAAGAAGTACGGCGGATTCGATTCACCAACTGTGGCTTATTCTGTCCTGGTCGTG
GCTAAGGTGGAAAAAGGAAAGTCTAAGAAGCTCAAGAGCGTGAAGGAACTGCTGGGTATCACCATTATGG
AGCGCAGCTCCTTCGAGAAGAACCCAATTGACTTTCTCGAAGCCAAAGGTTACAAGGAAGTCAAGAAGGA
CCTTATCATCAAGCTCCCAAAGTATAGCCTGTTCGAACTGGAGAATGGGCGGAAGCGGATGCTCGCCTCC
GCTGGCGAACTTCAGAAGGGTAATGAGCTGGCTCTCCCCTCCAAGTACGTGAATTTCCTCTACCTTGCAA
GCCATTACGAGAAGCTGAAGGGGAGCCCCGAGGACAACGAGCAAAAGCAACTGTTTGTGGAGCAGCATAA
GCATTATCTGGACGAGATCATTGAGCAGATTTCCGAGTTTTCTAAACGCGTCATTCTCGCTGATGCCAAC
CTCGATAAAGTCCTTAGCGCATACAATAAGCACAGAGACAAACCAATTCGGGAGCAGGCTGAGAATATCA
TCCACCTGTTCACCCTCACCAATCTTGGTGCCCCTGCCGCATTCAAGTACTTCGACACCACCATCGACCG
GAAACGCTATACCTCCACCAAAGAAGTGCTGGACGCCACCCTCATCCACCAGAGCATCACCGGACTTTAC
GAAACTCGGATTGACCTCTCACAGCTCGGAGGGGATGAGGGAGCTCCCAAGAAAAAGCGCAAGGTAGGTA
GTTCCGGATCTCCGAAAAAGAAACGCAAAGTTGGTAGTGATGCTTTAGACGATTTTGACTTAGATATGCT
TGGTTCAGACGCGTTAGACGACTTCGGTGGAGGATCCATGGACAGCCTCTTGATGAACCGGAGGAAGTTT
CTTTACCAATTCAAAAATGTCCGCTGGGCTAAGGGTCGGCGTGAGACCTACCTGTGCTACGTAGTGAAGA
GGCGTGACAGTGCTACATCCTTTTCACTGGACTTTGGTTATCTTCGCAATAAGAACGGCTGCCACGTGGA
ATTGCTCTTCCTCCGCTACATCTCGGACTGGGACCTAGACCCTGGCCGCTGCTACCGCGTCACCTGGTTC
ACCTCCTGGAGCCCCTGCTACGACTGTGCCCGACATGTGGCCGACTTTCTGCGAGGGAACCCCAACCTCA
GTCTGAGGATCTTCACCGCGCGCCTCTACTTCTGTGAGGACCGCAAGGCTGAGCCCGAGGGGCTGCGGCG
GCTGCACCGCGCCGGGGTGCAAATAGCCATCATGACCTTCAAAGATTATTTTTACTGCTGGAATACTTTT
GTAGAAAACCATGAAAGAACTTTCAAAGCCTGGGAAGGGCTGCATGAAAATTCAGTTCGTCTCTCCAGAC
AGCTTCGGCGCATCCTTTTGCCCGATTACAAAGACGATGACGATAAGTGACTCGAG
