>Addgene plasmid #83260 | MO91-dCas9-AID(P182X) | addgene partial sequence | sequence record 177699 | Addgene Partial NGS Result
TGAAAGACCCCACCTGTAGGTTTGGCAAGCTAGCTTAAGTAACGCCATTTTGCAAGGCATGGAAAATACA
TAACTGAGAATAGAGAAGTTCAGATCAAGGTTAGGAACAGAGAGACAGCAGAATATGGGCCAAACAGGAT
ATCTGTGGTAAGCAGTTCCTGCCCCGGCTCAGGGCCAAGAACAGATGGTCCCCAGATGCGGTCCCGCCCT
CAGCAGTTTCTAGAGAACCATCAGATGTTTCCAGGGTGCCCCAAGGACCTGAAATGACCCWRYRMCTYMK
YYSMAYTRACGCAAATGGGCGGTAGGCGTGTACGGTGGGAGGTCTATATAAGCAGAGCTCAATAAAAGAG
CCCACAACCCCTCACTCGGCGCGCCAGTCCTCCGATAGACTGCGTCGCCCGGGTACCCGTATTCCCAATA
AAGCCTCTTGCTGTTTGCATCCGAATCGTGGACTCGCTGATCCTTGGGAGGGTCTCCTCAGATTGATTGA
CTGCCCACCTCGGGGGTCTTTCATTTGGAGGTTCCACCGAGATTTGGAGACCCCTGCCCAGGGACCACCG
ACCCCCCCGCCGGGAGGTAAGCTGGCCAGCGGTCGTTTCGTGTCTGTCTCTGTCTTTGTGCGTGTTTGTG
CCGGCATCTAATGTTTGCGCCTGCGTCTGTACTAGTTAGCTAACTAGCTCTGTATCTGGCGGACCCGTGG
TGGAACTGACGAGTTCTGAACACCCGGCCGCAACCCTGGGAGACGTCCCAGGGACTTTGGGGGCCGTTTT
TGTGGCCCGACCTGAGGAAGGGAGTCGATGTGGAATCCGACCCCGTCAGGATATGTGGTTCTGGTAGGAG
ACGAGAACCTAAAACAGTTCCCGCCTCCGTCTGAATTTTTGCTTTCGGTTTGGAACCGAAGCCGCGCGTC
TTGTCTGCTGCAGCGCTGCAGCATCGTTCTGTGTTGTCTCTGTCTGACTGTGTTTCTGTATTTGTCTGAA
AATTAGGGCCAGACTGTTACCACTCCCTTAAGTTTGACCTTAGGTCACTGGAAAGATGTCGAGCGGATCG
CTCACAACCAGTCGGTAGATGTCAAGAAGAGACGTTGGGTTACCTTCTGCTCTGCAGAATGGCCAACCTT
TAACGTCGGATGGCCGCGAGACGGCACCTTTAACCGAGACCTCATCACCCAGGTTAAGATCAAGGTCTTT
TCACCTGGCCCGCATGGACACCCAGACCAGGTCCCCTACATCGTGACCTGGGAAGCCTTGGCTTTTGACC
CCCCTCCCTGGGTCAAGCCCTTTGTACACCCTAAGCCTCCGCCTCCTCTTCCTCCATCCGCCCCGTCTCT
CCCCCTTGAACCTCCTCGTTCGACCCCGCCTCGATCCTCCCTTTATCCAGCCCTCACTCCTTCTCTAGGC
GCCGGAATTAGATCTACCATGGACTATAAGGACCACGACGGAGACTACAAGGATCATGATATTGATTACA
AAGACGATGACGATAAGATGGCCCCAAAGAAGAAGCGGAAGGTCGGTATCCACGGAGTCCCAGCAGCTAC
CATGGACAAGAAGTATTCTATCGGACTGGCCATCGGGACTAATAGCGTCGGGTGGGCCGTGATCACTGAC
GAGTACAAGGTGCCCTCTAAGAAGTTCAAGGTGCTCGGGAACACCGACCGGCATTCCATCAAGAAAAATC
TGATCGGAGCTCTCCTCTTTGATTCAGGGGAGACCGCTGAAGCAACCCGCCTCAAGCGGACTGCTAGACG
GCGGTACACCAGGAGGAAGAACCGGATTTGTTACCTTCAAGAGATATTCTCCAACGAAATGGCAAAGGTC
GACGACAGCTTCTTCCATAGGCTGGAAGAATCATTCCTCGTGGAAGAGGATAAGAAGCATGAACGGCATC
CCATCTTCGGTAATATCGTCGACGAGGTGGCCTATCACGAGAAATACCCAACCATCTACCATCTTCGCAA
AAAGCTGGTGGACTCAACCGACAAGGCAGACCTCCGGCTTATCTACCTGGCCCTGGCCCACATGATCAAG
TTCAGAGGCCACTTCCTGATCGAGGGCGACCTCAATCCTGACAATAGCGATGTGGATAAACTGTTCATCC
AGCTGGTGCAGACTTACAACCAGCTCTTTGAAGAGAACCCCATCAATGCAAGCGGAGTCGATGCCAAGGC
CATTCTGTCAGCCCGGCTGTCAAAGAGCCGCAGACTTGAGAATCTTATCGCTCAGCTGCCGGGTGAAAAG
AAAAATGGACTGTTCGGGAACCTGATTGCTCTTTCACTTGGGCTGACTCCCAATTTCAAGTCTAATTTCG
ACCTGGCAGAGGATGCCAAGCTGCAACTGTCCAAGGACACCTATGATGACGATCTCGACAACCTCCTGGC
CCAGATCGGTGACCAATACGCCGACCTTTTCCTTGCTGCTAAGAATCTTTCTGACGCCATCCTGCTGTCT
GACATTCTCCGCGTGAACACTGAAATCACCAAGGCCCCTCTTTCAGCTTCAATGATTAAGCGGTATGATG
AGCACCACCAGGACCTGACCCTGCTTAAGGCACTCGTCCGGCAGCAGCTTCCGGAGAAGTACAAGGAAAT
CTTCTTTGACCAGTCAAAGAATGGATACGCCGGCTACATCGACGGAGGTGCCTCCCAAGAGGAATTTTAT
AAGTTTATCAAACCTATCCTTGAGAAGATGGACGGCACCGAAGAGCTCCTCGTGAAACTGAATCGGGAGG
ATCTGCTGCGGAAGCAGCGCACTTTCGACAATGGGAGCATTCCCCACCAGATCCATCTTGGGGAGCTTCA
CGCCATCCTTCGGCGCCAAGAGGACTTCTACCCCTTTCTTAAGGACAACAGGGAGAAGATTGAGAAAATT
CTCACTTTCCGCATCCCCTACTACGTGGGACCCCTCGCCAGAGGAAATAGCCGGTTTGCTTGGATGACCA
GAAAGTCAGAAGAAACTATCACTCCCTGGAACTTCGAAGAGGTGGTGGACAAGGGAGCCAGCGCTCAGTC
ATTCATCGAACGGATGACTAACTTCGATAAGAACCTCCCCAATGAGAAGGTCCTGCCGAAACATTCCCTG
CTCTACGAGTACTTTACCGTGTACAACGAGCTGACCAAGGTGAAATATGTCACCGAAGGGATGAGGAAGC
CCGCATTCCTGTCAGGCGAACAAAAGAAGGCAATTGTGGACCTTCTGTTCAAGACCAATAGAAAGGTGAC
CGTGAAGCAGCTGAAGGAGGACTATTTCAAGAAAATTGAATGCTTCGACTCTGTGGAGATTAGCGGGGTC
GAAGATCGGTTCAACGCAAGCCTGGGTACCTACCATGATCTGCTTAAGATCATCAAGGACAAGGATTTTC
TGGACAATGAGGAGAAAGAGGACATCCTTGAGGACATTGTCCTGACTCTCACTCTGTTCGAGGACCGGGA
AATGATCGAGGAGAGGCTTAAGACCTACGCCCATCTGTTCGACGATAAAGTGATGAAGCAACTTAAACGG
AGAAGATATACCGGATGGGGACGCCTTAGCCGCAAACTCATCAACGGAATCCGGGACAAACAGAGCGGAA
AGACCATTCTTGATTTCCTTAAGAGCGACGGATTCGCTAATCGCAACTTCATGCAACTTATCCATGATGA
TTCCCTGACCTTTAAGGAGGACATCCAGAAGGCCCAAGTGTCTGGACAAGGTGACTCACTGCACGAGCAT
ATCGCAAATCTGGCTGGTTCACCCGCTATTAAGAAGGGTATTCTCCAGACCGTGAAAGTCGTGGACGAGC
TGGTCAAGGTGATGGGTCGCCATAAACCAGAGAACATTGTCATCGAGATGGCCAGGGAAAACCAGACTAC
CCAGAAGGGACAGAAGAACAGCAGGGAGCGGATGAAAAGAATTGAGGAAGGGATTAAGGAGCTCGGGTCA
CAGATCCTTAAAGAGCACCCGGTGGAAAACACCCAGCTTCAGAATGAGAAGCTCTATCTGTACTACCTTC
AAAATGGACGCGATATGTATGTGGACCAAGAGCTTGATATCAACAGGCTCTCAGACTACGACGTGGACGC
CATCGTCCCTCAGAGCTTCCTCAAAGACGACTCAATTGACAATAAGGTGCTGACTCGCTCAGACAAGAAC
CGGGGAAAGTCAGATAACGTGCCCTCAGAGGAAGTCGTGAAAAAGATGAAGAACTATTGGCGCCAGCTTC
TGAACGCAAAGCTGATCACTCAGCGGAAGTTCGACAATCTCACTAAGGCTGAGAGGGGCGGACTGAGCGA
ACTGGACAAAGCAGGATTCATTAAACGGCAACTTGTGGAGACTCGGCAGATTACTAAACATGTAGCCCAA
ATCCTTGACTCACGCATGAATACCAAGTACGACGAAAACGACAAACTTATCCGCGAGGTGAAGGTGATTA
CCCTGAAGTCCAAGCTGGTCAGCGATTTCAGAAAGGACTTTCAATTCTACAAAGTGCGGGAGATCAATAA
CTATCATCATGCTCATGACGCATATCTGAATGCCGTGGTGGGAACCGCCCTGATCAAGAAGTACCCAAAG
CTGGAAAGCGAGTTCGTGTACGGAGACTACAAGGTCTACGACGTGCGCAAGATGATTGCCAAATCTGAGC
AGGAGATCGGAAAGGCCACCGCAAAGTACTTCTTCTACAGCAACATCATGAATTTCTTCAAGACCGAAAT
CACCCTTGCAAACGGTGAGATCCGGAAGAGGCCGCTCATCGAGACTAATGGGGAGACTGGCGAAATCGTG
TGGGACAAGGGCAGAGATTTCGCTACCGTGCGCAAAGTGCTTTCTATGCCTCAAGTGAACATCGTGAAGA
AAACCGAGGTGCAAACCGGAGGCTTTTCTAAGGAATCAATCCTCCCCAAGCGCAACTCCGACAAGCTCAT
TGCAAGGAAGAAGGATTGGGACCCTAAGAAGTACGGCGGATTCGATTCACCAACTGTGGCTTATTCTGTC
CTGGTCGTGGCTAAGGTGGAAAAAGGAAAGTCTAAGAAGCTCAAGAGCGTGAAGGAACTGCTGGGTATCA
CCATTATGGAGCGCAGCTCCTTCGAGAAGAACCCAATTGACTTTCTCGAAGCCAAAGGTTACAAGGAAGT
CAAGAAGGACCTTATCATCAAGCTCCCAAAGTATAGCCTGTTCGAACTGGAGAATGGGCGGAAGCGGATG
CTCGCCTCCGCTGGCGAACTTCAGAAGGGTAATGAGCTGGCTCTCCCCTCCAAGTACGTGAATTTCCTCT
ACCTTGCAAGCCATTACGAGAAGCTGAAGGGGAGCCCCGAGGACAACGAGCAAAAGCAACTGTTTGTGGA
GCAGCATAAGCATTATCTGGACGAGATCATTGAGCAGATTTCCGAGTTTTCTAAACGCGTCATTCTCGCT
GATGCCAACCTCGATAAAGTCCTTAGCGCATACAATAAGCACAGAGACAAACCAATTCGGGAGCAGGCTG
AGAATATCATCCACCTGTTCACCCTCACCAATCTTGGTGCCCCTGCCGCATTCAAGTACTTCGACACCAC
CATCGACCGGAAACGCTATACCTCCACCAAAGAAGTGCTGGACGCCACCCTCATCCACCAGAGCATCACC
GGACTTTACGAAACTCGGATTGACCTCTCACAGCTCGGAGGGGATGAGGGAGCTCCCAAGAAAAAGCGCA
AGGTAGGTAGTTCCGGATCTCCGAAAAAGAAACGCAAAGTTGGTAGTGATGCTTTAGACGATTTTGACTT
AGATATGCTTGGTTCAGACGCGTTAGACGACTTCGGTGGAGGATCCATGGACAGCCTCTTGATGAACCGG
AGGAAGTTTCTTTACCAATTCAAAAATGTCCGCTGGGCTAAGGGTCGGCGTGAGACCTACCTGTGCTACG
TAGTGAAGAGGCGTGACAGTGCTACATCCTTTTCACTGGACTTTGGTTATCTTCGCAATAAGAACGGCTG
CCACGTGGAATTGCTCTTCCTCCGCTACATCTCGGACTGGGACCTAGACCCTGGCCGCTGCTACCGCGTC
ACCTGGTTCACCTCCTGGAGCCCCTGCTACGACTGTGCCCGACATGTGGCCGACTTTCTGCGAGGGAACC
CCAACCTCAGTCTGAGGATCTTCACCGCGCGCCTCTACTTCTGTGAGGACCGCAAGGCTGAGCCCGAGGG
GCTGCGGCGGCTGCACCGCGCCGGGGTGCAAATAGCCATCATGACCTTCAAAGATTATTTTTACTGCTGG
AATACTTTTGTAGAAAACCATGAAAGAACTTTCAAAGCCTGGGAAGGGCTGCATGAAAATTCAGTTCGTC
TCTCCAGACAGCTTCGGCGCATCCTTTTGCCCGATTACAAAGACGATGACGATAAGTGACTCGAGCACGT
ACGAGCGGCCGCTGACTACAAGGACGACGATGACAAGTGAGAATTGTCGAACGGGCCGCTTACCCATACG
ATGTTCCGGATTACGCTTACCCATATGATGTTCCGGATTACGCTTAACTAGAGTGAGGGTCCCCACCTGG
GACCCTTGAGAGTATCAGGTCTCCCACGTGGGAGACAAGAAATCCCTGTTTAATATTTAACGAATTCTAC
CGGGTAGGGGAGGCGCTTTTCCCAAGGCAGTCTGGAGCATGCGCTTTAGCAGCCCCGCTGGGCACTTGGC
GCTACACAAGTGGCCTCTGGCCTCGCACACATTCCACATCCACCGGTAGGCGCCAACCGGCTCCGTTCTT
TGGTGGCCCCTTCGCGCCACCTTCTACTCCTCCCCTAGTCAGGAAGTTCCCCCCCGCCCCGCAGCTCGCG
TCGTGCAGGACGTGACAAATGGAAGTAGCACGTCTCACTAGTCTCGTGCAGATGGACAGCACCGCTGAGC
AATGGAAGCGGGTAGGCCTTTGGGGCAGCGGCCAATAGCAGCTTTGCTCCTTCGCTTTCTGGGCTCAGAG
GCTGGGAAGGGGTGGGTCCGGGGGCGGGCTCAGGGGCGGGCTCAGGGGCGGGGCGGGCGCCCGAAGGTCC
TCCGGAGGCCCGGCATTCTGCACGCTTCAAAAGCGCACGTCTGCCGCGCTGTTCTCCTCTTCCTCATCTC
CGGGCCTTTCGACCTGCAGCCCAAGCTTACCATGACCGAGTACAAGCCCACGGTGCGCCTCGCCACCCGC
GACGACGTCCCCAGGGCCGTACGCACCCTCGCCGCCGCGTTCGCCGACTACCCCGCCACGCGCCACACCG
TCGATCCGGACCGCCACATCGAGCGGGTCACCGAGCTGCAAGAACTCTTCCTCACGCGCGTCGGGCTCGA
CATCGGCAAGGTGTGGGTCGCGGACGACGGCGCCGCGGTGGCGGTCTGGACCACGCCGGAGAGCGTCGAA
GCGGGGGCGGTGTTCGCCGAGATCGGCCCGCGCATGGCCGAGTTGAGCGGTTCCCGGCTGGCCGCGCAGC
AACAGATGGAAGGCCTCCTGGCGCCGCACCGGCCCAAGGAGCCCGCGTGGTTCCTGGCCACCGTCGGCGT
CTCGCCCGACCACCAGGGCAAGGGTCTGGGCAGCGCCGTCGTGCTCCCCGGAGTGGAGGCGGCCGAGCGC
GCCGGGGTGCCCGCCTTCCTGGAGACCTCCGCGCCCCGCAACCTCCCCTTCTACGAGCGGCTCGGCTTCA
CCGTCACCGCCGACGTCGAGGTGCCCGAAGGACCGCGCACCTGGTGCATGACCCGCAAGCCCGGTGCCTG
ACGCCCGCCCCACGACCCGCAGCGCCCGACCGAAAGGAGCGCACGACCCCATGCATCGATAAAATAAAAG
ATTTTATTTAGTCTCCAGAAAAAGGGGGGAATGAAAGACCCCACCTGTAGGTTTGGCAAGCTAGCTTAAG
TAACGCCATTTTGCAAGGCATGGAAAATACATAACTGAGAATAGAGAAGTTCAGATCAAGGTTAGGAACA
GAGAGACAGCAGAATATGGGCCAAACAGGATATCTGTGGTAAGCAGTTCCTGCCCCGGCTCAGGGCCAAG
AACAGATGGTCCCCAGATGCGGTCCCGCCCTCAGCAGTTTCTAGAGAACCATCAGATGTTTCCAGGGTGC
CCCAAGGACCTGAAATGACCCTGTGCCTTATTTGAACTAACCAATCAGTTCGCTTCTCGCTTCTGTTCGC
GCGCTTCTGCTCCCCGAGCTCAATAAAAGAGCCCACAACCCCTCACTCGGCGCGCCAGTCCTCCGATAGA
CTGCGTCGCCCGGGTACCCGTGTATCCAATAAACCCTCTTGCAGTTGCATCCGACTTGTGGTCTCGCTGT
TCCTTGGGAGGGTCTCCTCTGAGTGATTGACTACCCGTCAGCGGGGGTCTTTCATGGGTAACAGTTTCTT
GAAGTTGGAGAACAACATTCTGAGGGTAGGAGTCGAATATTAAGTAATCCTGACTCAATTAGCCACTGTT
TTGAATCCACATACTCCAATACTCCTGAAATAGTTCATTATGGACAGCGCAGAAAGAGCTGGGGAGAATT
GTGAAATTGTTATCCGCTCACAATTCCACACWRYRWAMKWGYYRKMMGCWYAMARTKCCACACAACATAC
GAGCCGGAAGCATAAAGTGTAAAGCCTGGGGTGCCTAATGAGTGAGCTAACTCACATTAATTGCGTTGCG
CTCACTGCCCGCTTTCCAGTCGGGAAACCTGTCGTGCCAGCTGCATTAATGAATCGGCCAACGCGCGGGG
AGAGGCGGTTTGCGTATTGGGCGCTCTTCCGCTTCCTCGCTCACTGACTCGCTGCGCTCGGTCGTTCGGC
TGCGGCGAGCGGTATCAGCTCACTCAAAGGCGGTAATACGGTTATCCACAGAATCAGGGGATAACGCAGG
AAAGAACATGTGAGCAAAAGGCCAGCAAAAGGCCAGGAACCGTAAAAAGGCCGCGTTGCTGGCGTTTTTC
CATAGGCTCCGCCCCCCTGACGAGCATCACAAAAATCGACGCTCAAGTCAGAGGTGGCGAAACCCGACAG
GACTATAAAGATACCAGGCGTTTCCCCCTGGAAGCTCCCTCGTGCGCTCTCCTGTTCCGACCCTGCCGCT
TACCGGATACCTGTCCGCCTTTCTCCCTTCGGGAAGCGTGGCGCTTTCTCATAGCTCACGCTGTAGGTAT
CTCAGTTCGGTGTAGGTCGTTCGCTCCAAGCTGGGCTGTGTGCACGAACCCCCCGTTCAGCCCGACCGCT
GCGCCTTATCCGGTAACTATCGTCTTGAGTCCAACCCGGTAAGACACGACTTATCGCCACTGGCAGCAGC
CACTGGTAACAGGATTAGCAGAGCGAGGTATGTAGGCGGTGCTACAGAGTTCTTGAAGTGGTGGCCTAAC
TACGGCTACACTAGAAGAACAGTATTTGGTATCTGCGCTCTGCTGAAGCCAGTTACCTTCGGAAAAAGAG
TTGGTAGCTCTTGATCCGGCAAACAAACCACCGCTGGTAGCGGTGGTTTTTTTGTTTGCAAGCAGCAGAT
TACGCGCAGAAAAAAAGGATCTCAAGAAGATCCTTTGATCTTTTCTACGGGGTCTGACGCTCAGTGGAAC
GAAAACTCACGTTAAGGGATTTTGGTCATGAGATTATCAAAAAGGATCTTCACCTAGATCCTTTTAAATT
AAAAATGAAGTTTTAAATCAATCTAAAGTATATATGAGTAAACTTGGTCTGACAGTTACCAATGCTTAAT
CAGTGAGGCACCTATCTCAGCGATCTGTCTATTTCGTTCATCCATAGTTGCCTGACTCCCCGTCGTGTAG
ATAACTACGATACGGGAGGGCTTACCATCTGGCCCCAGTGCTGCAATGATACCGCGAGACCCACGCTCAC
CGGCTCCAGATTTATCAGCAATAAACCAGCCAGCCGGAAGGGCCGAGCGCAGAAGTGGTCCTGCAACTTT
ATCCGCCTCCATCCAGTCTATTAATTGTTGCCGGGAAGCTAGAGTAAGTAGTTCGCCAGTTAATAGTTTG
CGCAACGTTGTTGCCATTGCTACAGGCATCGTGGTGTCACGCTCGTCGTTTGGTATGGCTTCATTCAGCT
CCGGTTCCCAACGATCAAGGCGAGTTACATGATCCCCCATGTTGTGCAAAAAAGCGGTTAGCTCCTTCGG
TCCTCCGATCGTTGTCAGAAGTAAGTTGGCCGCAGTGTTATCACTCATGGTTATGGCAGCACTGCATAAT
TCTCTTACTGTCATGCCATCCGTAAGATGCTTTTCTGTGACTGGTGAGTACTCAACCAAGTCATTCTGAG
AATAGTGTATGCGGCGACCGAGTTGCTCTTGCCCGGCGTCAATACGGGATAATACCGCGCCACATAGCAG
AACTTTAAAAGTGCTCATCATTGGAAAACGTTCTTCGGGGCGAAAACTCTCAAGGATCTTACCGCTGTTG
AGATCCAGTTCGATGTAACCCACTCGTGCACCCAACTGATCTTCAGCATCTTTTACTTTCACCAGCGTTT
CTGGGTGAGCAAAAACAGGAAGGCAAAATGCCGCAAAAAAGGGAATAAGGGCGACACGGAAATGTTGAAT
ACTCATACTCTTCCTTTTTCAATATTATTGAAGCATTTATCAGGGTTATTGTCTCATGAGCGGATACATA
TTTGAATGTATTTAGAAAAATAAACAAATAGGGGTTCCGCGCACATTTCCCCGAAAAGTGCCACCTGACG
TCTAAGAAACCATTATTATCATGACATTAACCTATAAAAATAGGCGTATCACGAGGCCCTTTCGTCTCGC
GCGTTTCGGTGATGACGGTGAAAACCTCTGACACATGCAGCTCCCGGAGACGGTCACAGCTTGTCTGTAA
GCGGATGCCGGGAGCAGACAAGCCCGTCAGGGCGCGTCAGCGGGTGTTGGCGGGTGTCGGGGCTGGCTTA
ACTATGCGGCATCAGAGCAGATTGTACTGAGAGTGCACCATATGCGGTGTGAAATACCGCACAGATGCGT
AAGGAGAAAATACCGCATCAGGCGCCATTCGCCATTCAGGCTGCGCAACTGTTGGGAAGGGCGATCGGTG
CGGGCCTCTTCGCTATTACGCCAGCGCGTTGACATTGATTATTGACTAGTTATTAATAGTAATCAATTAC
GGGGTCATTAGTTCATAGCCCATATATGGAGTTCCGCGTTACATAACTTACGGTAAATGGCCCGCCTGGC
TGACCGCCCAACGACCCCCGCCCATTGACGTCAATAATGACGTATGTTCCCATAGTAACGCCAATAGGGA
CTTTCCATTGACGTCAATGGGTGGAGTATTTACGGTAAACTGCCCACTTGGCAGTACATCAAGTGTATCA
TATGCCAAGTACGCCCCCTATTGACGTCAATGACGGTAAATGGCCCGCCTGG
